Addgene plasmid #76248: EPHA6 gRNA (BRDN0001145443)
Purpose: 3rd generation lentiviral gRNA plasmid targeting human EPHA6
Depositing lab: John Doench & David Root. Depositing organization: Broad Institute. Publication: Optimized sgRNA design to maximize activity and minimize off-target effects of CRISPR-Cas9. Doench JG, Fusi N, Sullender M, Hegde M, Vaimberg EW, Donovan KF, Smith I, Tothova Z, Wilen C, Orchard R, Virgin HW, Listgarten J, Root DE. Nat Biotechnol. 2016 Jan 18. doi: 10.1038/nbt.3437. PubMed 26780180.
Backbone
  Vector backbone: lentiGuide-Puro
  Backbone manufacturer: Zhang Lab (Addgene plasmid # 52963)
  Vector type: Mammalian Expression, Lentiviral, CRISPR
  Selectable markers: Puromycin
Growth in bacteria
  Bacterial resistance: Ampicillin, 100 μg/mL
  Growth temperature: 37°C
  Growth strain: DH5alpha
  Copy number: High Copy
Gene/Insert
  Gene/Insert name: EPHA6 (alt names: EPHA6; NM_001080448.2)
  gRNA/shRNA sequence: GAAAACATATCCATTAAATG
  Species: H. sapiens (human)
  Entrez Gene: EPHA6 (a.k.a. EHK-2, EHK2, EK12, EPA6, HEK12, PRO57066)
  Promoter: hU6
  Cloning method: Unknown
  Sequencing primers: 5′ U6-F; 3′ pS2-R
Terms and licenses: Academic/Nonprofit Terms; Industry Terms: Not Available to Industry
Depositor comments: The gRNA was designed to target the following Genbank reference sequence(s): NM_001080448.2,NM_001278301.1. Note that this plasmid does NOT contain Cas9. It should be used in conjunction with lentiCas9-Blast (Addgene #52962) or otherwise with cell lines already expressing Cas9. Browse the full kinome gRNA library at http://www.addgene.org/pooled-library/broadgpp-human-kinome/ or visit http://www.broadinstitute.org/rnai/public/ for detailed protocols and information.
How to cite: EPHA6 gRNA (BRDN0001145443) was a gift from John Doench & David Root (Addgene plasmid # 76248 ; http://n2t.net/addgene:76248 ; RRID:Addgene_76248)
