[The description below was written by a language model from this plasmid's Addgene catalogue record and pLannotate feature annotations shown in this document.]
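Description:
EPHA6 gRNA (BRDN0001145443) is a third-generation lentiviral CRISPR guide plasmid built on the lentiGuide-Puro backbone, carrying a single guide RNA directed against the human ephrin receptor kinase gene EPHA6. The 8.3 kb plasmid is maintained in E. coli at high copy through a ColE1/pUC-type origin with ampicillin selection (AmpR/β-lactamase). It also retains an f1 origin, an SV40 origin, and remnants of a lac/T7/T3 cloning region from the parental backbone.

The lentiviral transfer cassette begins with an RSV promoter fused to a truncated HIV-1 5' LTR, which makes genomic RNA production in packaging cells Tat-independent. This is followed by the Ψ packaging signal with a partial gag sequence and the Rev response element for Rev-dependent nuclear export. It ends in a ΔU3 self-inactivating 3' LTR with a downstream SV40 polyadenylation signal. Within this unit, a human U6 RNA polymerase III promoter drives the EPHA6-targeting spacer joined to the Streptococcus pyogenes Cas9 guide scaffold. A cPPT/CTS element, which aids nuclear import of the viral genome, lies just downstream. A separate EF-1α core promoter with its intron A then expresses puromycin N-acetyltransferase, with a WPRE enhancing transcript expression, so transduced mammalian cells can be selected with puromycin.

The plasmid does not encode Cas9. It is meant to be used with a separate Cas9 vector such as lentiCas9-Blast, or in cells that already express Cas9, to disrupt EPHA6. The guide was designed against two EPHA6 reference transcripts and belongs to a human kinome gRNA collection linked to work on optimised sgRNA design. The cloning method is not recorded.
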