Features (pLannotate 1.2.2; 29 found; start..end, strand, type, name):
     14..80      +  CDS            small t antigen (fragment): SV40 (simian virus 40) small t antigen
    106..317     +  promoter       EF-1α core promoter: core promoter for human elongation factor EF-1α
    318..1256    +  intron         EF-1α intron A: intron upstream of the start codon of human EF-1α
   1278..1877    +  CDS            PuroR (fragment): puromycin N-acetyltransferase; pac from Streptomyces; confers resistance to puromycin
   1893..2481    +  misc_feature   WPRE: woodchuck hepatitis virus posttranscriptional regulatory element
   2532..2551    +  misc_feature   cPPT/CTS (fragment): central polypurine tract and central termination sequence of HIV-1
   2553..2786    +  LTR            3' LTR (ΔU3): self-inactivating 3' long terminal repeat (LTR) from HIV-1
   2864..2985    +  polyA_signal   SV40 poly(A) signal: SV40 polyadenylation signal
   3025..3160    +  rep_origin     SV40 ori: SV40 origin of replication
   3181..3199    -  promoter       T7 promoter: promoter for bacteriophage T7 RNA polymerase
   3207..3362    +  CDS            lacZα (fragment): LacZα fragment of β-galactosidase; lacZ fragment
   3367..3795    +  rep_origin     f1 ori (sequence partly withheld): f1 bacteriophage origin of replication; arrow indicates direction of (+) strand synthesis
   3848..3952    +  promoter       AmpR promoter: bla
   3953..4813    +  CDS            AmpR: β-lactamase; bla; confers resistance to ampicillin, carbenicillin, and related antibiotics
   4984..5572    +  rep_origin     ori: high-copy-number ColE1/pMB1/pBR322/pUC origin of replication
   5755..5847    +  CDS            lacI (fragment): lac repressor; lacI; The lac repressor binds to the lac operator to inhibit transcription in E. coli. This inhibition can be relieved by adding lactose or isopropyl-β-D-thiogalactopyranoside (IPTG).
   5860..5881    +  protein_bind   CAP binding site: CAP binding activates transcription in the presence of cAMP. E. coli catabolite activator protein
   5896..5926    +  promoter       lac promoter: promoter for the E. coli lac operon
   5934..5950    +  protein_bind   lac operator: The lac repressor binds to the lac operator to inhibit transcription in E. coli. This inhibition can be relieved by adding lactose or isopropyl-β-D-thiogalactopyranoside (IPTG). lac repressor encoded by lacI
   5995..6013    +  promoter       T3 promoter: promoter for bacteriophage T3 RNA polymerase
   6041..6267    +  promoter       RSV promoter: Rous sarcoma virus enhancer/promoter
   6268..6448    +  LTR            5' LTR (truncated): truncated 5' long terminal repeat (LTR) from HIV-1
   6495..6620    +  misc_feature   HIV-1 Ψ: packaging signal of human immunodeficiency virus type 1
   6604..6967    +  CDS            HIV-1 gag (fragment): gag protein from human immunodeficiency virus 1; gag
   7113..7346    +  misc_feature   RRE: The Rev response element (RRE) of HIV-1 allows for Rev-dependent mRNA export from the nucleus to the cytoplasm.
   7723..7749    +  CDS            Rev (fragment): human immunodeficiency virus 1 (HIV-1) Rev protein; rev; enhances nuclear export of unspliced and incompletely spliced viral mRNAs
   7753..7993    +  promoter       U6 promoter: RNA polymerase III promoter for human U6 snRNA
   8023..8098    +  misc_RNA       gRNA scaffold: guide RNA scaffold for the Streptococcus pyogenes CRISPR/Cas9 system
   8154..8271    +  misc_feature   cPPT/CTS: central polypurine tract and central termination sequence of HIV-1
>Addgene plasmid #76248 | EPHA6 gRNA (BRDN0001145443) | addgene full sequence | sequence record 185472 | Addgene Assembled Sequence
CCCGGGTGCAAAGATGGATAAAGTTTTAAACAGAGAGGAATCTTTGCAGCTAATGGACCTTCTAGGTCTT
GAAAGGAGTGGGAATTGGCTCCGGTGCCCGTCAGTGGGCAGAGCGCACATCGCCCACAGTCCCCGAGAAG
TTGGGGGGAGGGGTCGGCAATTGATCCGGTGCCTAGAGAAGGTGGCGCGGGGTAAACTGGGAAAGTGATG
TCGTGTACTGGCTCCGCCTTTTTCCCGAGGGTGGGGGAGAACCGTATATAAGTGCAGTAGTCGCCGTGAA
CGTTCTTTTTCGCAACGGGTTTGCCGCCAGAACACAGGTAAGTGCCGTGTGTGGTTCCCGCGGGCCTGGC
CTCTTTACGGGTTATGGCCCTTGCGTGCCTTGAATTACTTCCACCTGGCTGCAGTACGTGATTCTTGATC
CCGAGCTTCGGGTTGGAAGTGGGTGGGAGAGTTCGAGGCCTTGCGCTTAAGGAGCCCCTTCGCCTCGTGC
TTGAGTTGAGGCCTGGCCTGGGCGCTGGGGCCGCCGCGTGCGAATCTGGTGGCACCTTCGCGCCTGTCTC
GCTGCTTTCGATAAGTCTCTAGCCATTTAAAATTTTTGATGACCTGCTGCGACGCTTTTTTTCTGGCAAG
ATAGTCTTGTAAATGCGGGCCAAGATCTGCACACTGGTATTTCGGTTTTTGGGGCCGCGGGCGGCGACGG
GGCCCGTGCGTCCCAGCGCACATGTTCGGCGAGGCGGGGCCTGCGAGCGCGGCCACCGAGAATCGGACGG
GGGTAGTCTCAAGCTGGCCGGCCTGCTCTGGTGCCTGGCCTCGCGCCGCCGTGTATCGCCCCGCCCTGGG
CGGCAAGGCTGGCCCGGTCGGCACCAGTTGCGTGAGCGGAAAGATGGCCGCTTCCCGGCCCTGCTGCAGG
GAGCTCAAAATGGAGGACGCGGCGCTCGGGAGAGCGGGCGGGTGAGTCACCCACACAAAGGAAAAGGGCC
TTTCCGTCCTCAGCCGTCGCTTCATGTGACTCCACGGAGTACCGGGCGCCGTCCAGGCACCTCGATTAGT
TCTCGAGCTTTTGGAGTACGTCGTCTTTAGGTTGGGGGGAGGGGTTTTATGCGATGGAGTTTCCCCACAC
TGAGTGGGTGGAGACTGAAGTTAGGCCAGCTTGGCACTTGATGTAATTCTCCTTGGAATTTGCCCTTTTT
GAGTTTGGATCTTGGTTCATTCTCAAGCCTCAGACAGTGGTTCAAAGTTTTTTTCTTCCATTTCAGGTGT
CGTGACGTACGGCCACCATGACCGAGTACAAGCCCACGGTGCGCCTCGCCACCCGCGACGACGTCCCCAG
GGCCGTACGCACCCTCGCCGCCGCGTTCGCCGACTACCCCGCCACGCGCCACACCGTCGATCCGGACCGC
CACATCGAGCGGGTCACCGAGCTGCAAGAACTCTTCCTCACGCGCGTCGGGCTCGACATCGGCAAGGTGT
GGGTCGCGGACGACGGCGCCGCCGTGGCGGTCTGGACCACGCCGGAGAGCGTCGAAGCGGGGGCGGTGTT
CGCCGAGATCGGCCCGCGCATGGCCGAGTTGAGCGGTTCCCGGCTGGCCGCGCAGCAACAGATGGAAGGC
CTCCTGGCGCCGCACCGGCCCAAGGAGCCCGCGTGGTTCCTGGCCACCGTCGGAGTCTCGCCCGACCACC
AGGGCAAGGGTCTGGGCAGCGCCGTCGTGCTCCCCGGAGTGGAGGCGGCCGAGCGCGCCGGGGTGCCCGC
CTTCCTGGAGACCTCCGCGCCCCGCAACCTCCCCTTCTACGAGCGGCTCGGCTTCACCGTCACCGCCGAC
GTCGAGGTGCCCGAAGGACCGCGCACCTGGTGCATGACCCGCAAGCCCGGTGCCTGAACGCGTTAAGTCG
ACAATCAACCTCTGGATTACAAAATTTGTGAAAGATTGACTGGTATTCTTAACTATGTTGCTCCTTTTAC
GCTATGTGGATACGCTGCTTTAATGCCTTTGTATCATGCTATTGCTTCCCGTATGGCTTTCATTTTCTCC
TCCTTGTATAAATCCTGGTTGCTGTCTCTTTATGAGGAGTTGTGGCCCGTTGTCAGGCAACGTGGCGTGG
TGTGCACTGTGTTTGCTGACGCAACCCCCACTGGTTGGGGCATTGCCACCACCTGTCAGCTCCTTTCCGG
GACTTTCGCTTTCCCCCTCCCTATTGCCACGGCGGAACTCATCGCCGCCTGCCTTGCCCGCTGCTGGACA
GGGGCTCGGCTGTTGGGCACTGACAATTCCGTGGTGTTGTCGGGGAAATCATCGTCCTTTCCTTGGCTGC
TCGCCTGTGTTGCCACCTGGATTCTGCGCGGGACGTCCTTCTGCTACGTCCCTTCGGCCCTCAATCCAGC
GGACCTTCCTTCCCGCGGCCTGCTGCCGGCTCTGCGGCCTCTTCCGCGTCTTCGCCTTCGCCCTCAGACG
AGTCGGATCTCCCTTTGGGCCGCCTCCCCGCGTCGACTTTAAGACCAATGACTTACAAGGCAGCTGTAGA
TCTTAGCCACTTTTTAAAAGAAAAGGGGGGACTGGAAGGGCTAATTCACTCCCAACGAAGACAAGATCTG
CTTTTTGCTTGTACTGGGTCTCTCTGGTTAGACCAGATCTGAGCCTGGGAGCTCTCTGGCTAACTAGGGA
ACCCACTGCTTAAGCCTCAATAAAGCTTGCCTTGAGTGCTTCAAGTAGTGTGTGCCCGTCTGTTGTGTGA
CTCTGGTAACTAGAGATCCCTCAGACCCTTTTAGTCAGTGTGGAAAATCTCTAGCAGTACGTATAGTAGT
TCATGTCATCTTATTATTCAGTATTTATAACTTGCAAAGAAATGAATATCAGAGAGTGAGAGGAACTTGT
TTATTGCAGCTTATAATGGTTACAAATAAAGCAATAGCATCACAAATTTCACAAATAAAGCATTTTTTTC
ACTGCATTCTAGTTGTGGTTTGTCCAAACTCATCAATGTATCTTATCATGTCTGGCTCTAGCTATCCCGC
CCCTAACTCCGCCCATCCCGCCCCTAACTCCGCCCAGTTCCGCCCATTCTCCGCCCCATGGCTGACTAAT
TTTTTTTATTTATGCAGAGGCCGAGGCCGCCTCGGCCTCTGAGCTATTCCAGAAGTAGTGAGGAGGCTTT
TTTGGAGGCCTAGGGACGTACCCAATTCGCCCTATAGTGAGTCGTATTACGCGCGCTCACTGGCCGTCGT
TTTACAACGTCGTGACTGGGAAAACCCTGGCGTTACCCAACTTAATCGCCTTGCAGCACATCCCCCTTTC
GCCAGCTGGCGTAATAGCGAAGAGGCCCGCACCGATCGCCCTTCCCAACAGTTGCGCAGCCTGAATGGCG
AATGGG
[124 nt withheld, positions 3367-3490]
C
[91 nt withheld, positions 3492-3582]
A
[49 nt withheld, positions 3584-3632]
CCTTTGACGTTGGAGTCCACGTTCTTT
[37 nt withheld, positions 3660-3696]
ACCCTATCTCGGTCTATTCTTTTGATTTATAAGGGATTTTGCCGATTTCGGCCTATTGGTTAAAAAATGA
GCTGATTTAACAAAAATTTAACGCGAATTTTAACAAAATATTAACGCTTACAATTTAGGTGGCACTTTTC
GGGGAAATGTGCGCGGAACCCCTATTTGTTTATTTTTCTAAATACATTCAAATATGTATCCGCTCATGAG
ACAATAACCCTGATAAATGCTTCAATAATATTGAAAAAGGAAGAGTATGAGTATTCAACATTTCCGTGTC
GCCCTTATTCCCTTTTTTGCGGCATTTTGCCTTCCTGTTTTTGCTCACCCAGAAACGCTGGTGAAAGTAA
AAGATGCTGAAGATCAGTTGGGTGCACGAGTGGGTTACATCGAACTGGATCTCAACAGCGGTAAGATCCT
TGAGAGTTTTCGCCCCGAAGAACGTTTTCCAATGATGAGCACTTTTAAAGTTCTGCTATGTGGCGCGGTA
TTATCCCGTATTGACGCCGGGCAAGAGCAACTCGGTCGCCGCATACACTATTCTCAGAATGACTTGGTTG
AGTACTCACCAGTCACAGAAAAGCATCTTACGGATGGCATGACAGTAAGAGAATTATGCAGTGCTGCCAT
AACCATGAGTGATAACACTGCGGCCAACTTACTTCTGACAACGATCGGAGGACCGAAGGAGCTAACCGCT
TTTTTGCACAACATGGGGGATCATGTAACTCGCCTTGATCGTTGGGAACCGGAGCTGAATGAAGCCATAC
CAAACGACGAGCGTGACACCACGATGCCTGTAGCAATGGCAACAACGTTGCGCAAACTATTAACTGGCGA
ACTACTTACTCTAGCTTCCCGGCAACAATTAATAGACTGGATGGAGGCGGATAAAGTTGCAGGACCACTT
CTGCGCTCGGCCCTTCCGGCTGGCTGGTTTATTGCTGATAAATCTGGAGCCGGTGAGCGTGGGTCTCGCG
GTATCATTGCAGCACTGGGGCCAGATGGTAAGCCCTCCCGTATCGTAGTTATCTACACGACGGGGAGTCA
GGCAACTATGGATGAACGAAATAGACAGATCGCTGAGATAGGTGCCTCACTGATTAAGCATTGGTAACTG
TCAGACCAAGTTTACTCATATATACTTTAGATTGATTTAAAACTTCATTTTTAATTTAAAAGGATCTAGG
TGAAGATCCTTTTTGATAATCTCATGACCAAAATCCCTTAACGTGAGTTTTCGTTCCACTGAGCGTCAGA
CCCCGTAGAAAAGATCAAAGGATCTTCTTGAGATCCTTTTTTTCTGCGCGTAATCTGCTGCTTGCAAACA
AAAAAACCACCGCTACCAGCGGTGGTTTGTTTGCCGGATCAAGAGCTACCAACTCTTTTTCCGAAGGTAA
CTGGCTTCAGCAGAGCGCAGATACCAAATACTGTTCTTCTAGTGTAGCCGTAGTTAGGCCACCACTTCAA
GAACTCTGTAGCACCGCCTACATACCTCGCTCTGCTAATCCTGTTACCAGTGGCTGCTGCCAGTGGCGAT
AAGTCGTGTCTTACCGGGTTGGACTCAAGACGATAGTTACCGGATAAGGCGCAGCGGTCGGGCTGAACGG
GGGGTTCGTGCACACAGCCCAGCTTGGAGCGAACGACCTACACCGAACTGAGATACCTACAGCGTGAGCT
ATGAGAAAGCGCCACGCTTCCCGAAGGGAGAAAGGCGGACAGGTATCCGGTAAGCGGCAGGGTCGGAACA
GGAGAGCGCACGAGGGAGCTTCCAGGGGGAAACGCCTGGTATCTTTATAGTCCTGTCGGGTTTCGCCACC
TCTGACTTGAGCGTCGATTTTTGTGATGCTCGTCAGGGGGGCGGAGCCTATGGAAAAACGCCAGCAACGC
GGCCTTTTTACGGTTCCTGGCCTTTTGCTGGCCTTTTGCTCACATGTTCTTTCCTGCGTTATCCCCTGAT
TCTGTGGATAACCGTATTACCGCCTTTGAGTGAGCTGATACCGCTCGCCGCAGCCGAACGACCGAGCGCA
GCGAGTCAGTGAGCGAGGAAGCGGAAGAGCGCCCAATACGCAAACCGCCTCTCCCCGCGCGTTGGCCGAT
TCATTAATGCAGCTGGCACGACAGGTTTCCCGACTGGAAAGCGGGCAGTGAGCGCAACGCAATTAATGTG
AGTTAGCTCACTCATTAGGCACCCCAGGCTTTACACTTTATGCTTCCGGCTCGTATGTTGTGTGGAATTG
TGAGCGGATAACAATTTCACACAGGAAACAGCTATGACCATGATTACGCCAAGCGCGCAATTAACCCTCA
CTAAAGGGAACAAAAGCTGGAGCTGCAAGCTTAATGTAGTCTTATGCAATACTCTTGTAGTCTTGCAACA
TGGTAACGATGAGTTAGCAACATGCCTTACAAGGAGAGAAAAAGCACCGTGCATGCCGATTGGTGGAAGT
AAGGTGGTACGATCGTGCCTTATTAGGAAGGCAACAGACGGGTCTGACATGGATTGGACGAACCACTGAA
TTGCCGCATTGCAGAGATATTGTATTTAAGTGCCTAGCTCGATACATAAACGGGTCTCTCTGGTTAGACC
AGATCTGAGCCTGGGAGCTCTCTGGCTAACTAGGGAACCCACTGCTTAAGCCTCAATAAAGCTTGCCTTG
AGTGCTTCAAGTAGTGTGTGCCCGTCTGTTGTGTGACTCTGGTAACTAGAGATCCCTCAGACCCTTTTAG
TCAGTGTGGAAAATCTCTAGCAGTGGCGCCCGAACAGGGACTTGAAAGCGAAAGGGAAACCAGAGGAGCT
CTCTCGACGCAGGACTCGGCTTGCTGAAGCGCGCACGGCAAGAGGCGAGGGGCGGCGACTGGTGAGTACG
CCAAAAATTTTGACTAGCGGAGGCTAGAAGGAGAGAGATGGGTGCGAGAGCGTCAGTATTAAGCGGGGGA
GAATTAGATCGCGATGGGAAAAAATTCGGTTAAGGCCAGGGGGAAAGAAAAAATATAAATTAAAACATAT
AGTATGGGCAAGCAGGGAGCTAGAACGATTCGCAGTTAATCCTGGCCTGTTAGAAACATCAGAAGGCTGT
AGACAAATACTGGGACAGCTACAACCATCCCTTCAGACAGGATCAGAAGAACTTAGATCATTATATAATA
CAGTAGCAACCCTCTATTGTGTGCATCAAAGGATAGAGATAAAAGACACCAAGGAAGCTTTAGACAAGAT
AGAGGAAGAGCAAAACAAAAGTAAGACCACCGCACAGCAAGCGGCCGCTGATCTTCAGACCTGGAGGAGG
AGATATGAGGGACAATTGGAGAAGTGAATTATATAAATATAAAGTAGTAAAAATTGAACCATTAGGAGTA
GCACCCACCAAGGCAAAGAGAAGAGTGGTGCAGAGAGAAAAAAGAGCAGTGGGAATAGGAGCTTTGTTCC
TTGGGTTCTTGGGAGCAGCAGGAAGCACTATGGGCGCAGCGTCAATGACGCTGACGGTACAGGCCAGACA
ATTATTGTCTGGTATAGTGCAGCAGCAGAACAATTTGCTGAGGGCTATTGAGGCGCAACAGCATCTGTTG
CAACTCACAGTCTGGGGCATCAAGCAGCTCCAGGCAAGAATCCTGGCTGTGGAAAGATACCTAAAGGATC
AACAGCTCCTGGGGATTTGGGGTTGCTCTGGAAAACTCATTTGCACCACTGCTGTGCCTTGGAATGCTAG
TTGGAGTAATAAATCTCTGGAACAGATTTGGAATCACACGACCTGGATGGAGTGGGACAGAGAAATTAAC
AATTACACAAGCTTAATACACTCCTTAATTGAAGAATCGCAAAACCAGCAAGAAAAGAATGAACAAGAAT
TATTGGAATTAGATAAATGGGCAAGTTTGTGGAATTGGTTTAACATAACAAATTGGCTGTGGTATATAAA
ATTATTCATAATGATAGTAGGAGGCTTGGTAGGTTTAAGAATAGTTTTTGCTGTACTTTCTATAGTGAAT
AGAGTTAGGCAGGGATATTCACCATTATCGTTTCAGACCCACCTCCCAACCCCGAGGGGACCCAGAGAGG
GCCTATTTCCCATGATTCCTTCATATTTGCATATACGATACAAGGCTGTTAGAGAGATAATTAGAATTAA
TTTGACTGTAAACACAAAGATATTAGTACAAAATACGTGACGTAGAAAGTAATAATTTCTTGGGTAGTTT
GCAGTTTTAAAATTATGTTTTAAAATGGACTATCATATGCTTACCGTAACTTGAAAGTATTTCGATTTCT
TGGCTTTATATATCTTGTGGAAAGGACGAAACACCGGAAAACATATCCATTAAATGGTTTTAGAGCTAGA
AATAGCAAGTTAAAATAAGGCTAGTCCGTTATCAACTTGAAAAAGTGGCACCGAGTCGGTGCTTTTTTAA
GCTTGGCGTAACTAGATCTTGAGACAAATGGCAGTATTCATCCACAATTTTAAAAGAAAAGGGGGGATTG
GGGGGTACAGTGCAGGGGAAAGAATAGTAGACATAATAGCAACAGACATACAAACTAAAGAATTACAAAA
ACAAATTACAAAAATTCAAAATTTTCGGGTTTATTACAGGGACAGCAGAGATCCACTTTGGCGCCGGCTC
GAGGGGG
