>Addgene plasmid #76248 | EPHA6 gRNA (BRDN0001145443) | depositor partial sequence | sequence record 143708 | Target Sequence
GAAAACATATCCATTAAATG
