>Addgene plasmid #76248 | EPHA6 gRNA (BRDN0001145443) | addgene partial sequence | sequence record 185471 | hU6-F
GACGTAGAAAGTAATAATTTCTTGGGTAGTTTGCAGTTTTAAAATTATGTTTTAAAATGGACTATCATAT
GCTTACCGTAACTTGAAAGTATTTCGATTTCTTGGCTTTATATATCTTGTGGAAAGGACGAAACACCGGA
AAACATATCCATTAAATGGTTTTAGAGCTAGAAATAGCAAGTTAAAATAAGGCTAGTCCGTTATCAACTT
GAAAAAGTGGCACCGAGTCGGTGCTTTTTTAAGCTTGGCGTAACTAGATCTTGAGACAAATGGCAGTATT
CATCCACAATTTTAAAAGAAAAGGGGGGATTGGGGGGTACAGTGCAGGGGAAAGAATAGTAGACATAATA
GCAACAGACATACAAACTAAAGAATTACAAAAACAAATTACAAAAATTCAAAATTTTCGGGTTTATTACA
GGGACAGCAGAGATCCACTTTGGCGCCGGCTCGAGGGGGCCCGGGTGCAAAGATGGATAAAGTTTTAAAC
AGAGAGGAATCTTTGCAGCTAATGGACCTTCTAGGTCTTGAAAGGAGTGGGAATTGGCTCCGGTGCCCGT
CAGTGGGCAG
